Addgene plasmid #215535: pDEST-Dok1-mScarlet
Purpose: Expression vector with Dok1 tagged with C-terminal mScarlet
Depositing lab: Johanna Ivaska. Depositing organization: Turku Bioscience Centre. Publication: Dynamic regulation of integrin beta1 phosphorylation supports invasion of breast cancer cells. Conway JRW, Joshi O, Kaivola J, Follain G, Gounis M, Kuhl D, Ivaska J. Nat Cell Biol. 2025 May 26. doi: 10.1038/s41556-025-01663-4. PubMed 40419795.
Backbone
  Vector backbone: pDEST-ORF-mScarlet
  Backbone manufacturer: Addgene plasmid 217453
  Backbone size w/o insert (bp): 5643
  Total vector size (bp): 5434
  Vector type: Mammalian Expression
Growth in bacteria
  Bacterial resistance: Ampicillin, 100 μg/mL
  Growth temperature: 37°C
  Growth strain: DH5alpha
  Copy number: High Copy
Gene/Insert
  Gene/Insert name: DOK1
  Species: H. sapiens (human)
  Insert size (bp): 1443
  GenBank ID: NM_001381.5
  Entrez Gene: DOK1 (a.k.a. P62DOK, pp62)
  Promoter: CMV
  Tag / fusion protein: mScarlet (C terminal on backbone)
  Cloning method: Gateway Cloning
  Sequencing primers: 5′ CMV_F; 3′ BGH_R
Terms and licenses: Academic/Nonprofit Terms; Industry Terms
How to cite: pDEST-Dok1-mScarlet was a gift from Johanna Ivaska (Addgene plasmid # 215535 ; http://n2t.net/addgene:215535 ; RRID:Addgene_215535)
