[The description below was written by a language model from this plasmid's Addgene catalogue record and pLannotate feature annotations shown in this document.]
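Description:
pDEST-Dok1-mScarlet is a mammalian expression plasmid of 5,434 bp that produces human DOK1 fused at its C terminus to the red fluorescent protein mScarlet. It was made by Gateway recombination into the pDEST-ORF-mScarlet destination backbone. The final size is smaller than the listed empty backbone, which is consistent with the Gateway selection cassette being swapped out for the shorter insert. In bacteria the plasmid is maintained at high copy from a ColE1/pUC-type origin and selected with ampicillin through the β-lactamase gene and its own promoter. No mammalian selection marker is annotated, so the record supports transient expression rather than drug selection of stable lines.

The expression unit is driven by the human cytomegalovirus immediate early enhancer and promoter, followed by a T7 promoter. The 1,443 bp DOK1 coding sequence sits between attB1 and attB2 recombination scars. The attB2 site forms a short linker leading into the mScarlet coding sequence supplied by the backbone, and the transcript is terminated by the bovine growth hormone polyadenylation signal. The short annotations for an HIV-1 LTR fragment, a lacI fragment and a bom fragment are small partial matches and are probably backbone remnants, not functional elements.

DOK1 is an enzymatically inert adaptor or scaffolding protein that assembles signalling complexes and can modulate integrin activation by competing with talin for binding to the integrin β tail. The fluorescent fusion allows its localisation and dynamics to be followed in mammalian cells. The associated publication concerns integrin β1 phosphorylation and breast cancer cell invasion, which matches this kind of use.
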