Features (pLannotate 1.2.2; 14 found; start..end, strand, type, name):
     28..80      -  misc_feature   bom (fragment): basis of mobility region from pBR322
    235..614     +  enhancer       CMV enhancer: human cytomegalovirus immediate early enhancer
    615..818     +  promoter       CMV promoter: human cytomegalovirus (CMV) immediate early promoter
    814..847     +  LTR            5' LTR (truncated) (fragment): truncated 5' long terminal repeat (LTR) from HIV-1
    863..881     +  promoter       T7 promoter: promoter for bacteriophage T7 RNA polymerase
    943..960     +  protein_bind   attB1 (fragment): mutant version of attB; core recombination site for the Gateway® BP reaction BP Clonase™
    969..2411    +  CDS            DOK1: DOK1_HUMAN - Experimental evidence at protein level: Swiss-Prot protein existence level 1. DOK proteins are enzymatically inert adaptor or scaffolding proteins. They provide a docking platform for the assembly of multimolecular signaling complexes. DOK1 appears to be a negative regulator of the insulin signaling pathway. Modulates integrin activation by competing with talin for the same binding site on ITGB3. From Homo sapiens (Human).
   2419..2436    -  protein_bind   attB2 (fragment): mutant version of attB; core recombination site for the Gateway® BP reaction BP Clonase™
   2460..3155    +  CDS            mScarlet: mScarlet is a basic (constitutively fluorescent) red fluorescent protein published in 2016, derived from synthetic construct. It has moderate acid sensitivity.
   3196..3420    +  polyA_signal   bGH poly(A) signal: bovine growth hormone polyadenylation signal
   3439..3496    -  CDS            lacI (fragment): lac repressor; lacI; The lac repressor binds to the lac operator to inhibit transcription in E. coli. This inhibition can be relieved by adding lactose or isopropyl-β-D-thiogalactopyranoside (IPTG).
   3679..4267    -  rep_origin     ori: high-copy-number ColE1/pMB1/pBR322/pUC origin of replication
   4438..5298    -  CDS            AmpR: β-lactamase; bla; confers resistance to ampicillin, carbenicillin, and related antibiotics
   5299..5403    -  promoter       AmpR promoter: bla
>Addgene plasmid #215535 | pDEST-Dok1-mScarlet | addgene full sequence | sequence record 446180 | Addgene NGS Result
GACGGATCGGGAGATCTCCCGATCCCCTATGGTGCACTCTCAGTACAATCTGCTCTGATGCCGCATAGTT
AAGCCAGTATCTGCTCCCTGCTTGTGTGTTGGAGGTCGCTGAGTAGTGCGCGAGCAAAATTTAAGCTACA
ACAAGGCAAGGCTTGACCGACAATTGCATGAAGAATCTGCTTAGGGTTAGGCGTTTTGCGCTGCTTCGCG
ATGTACGGGCCAGATATACGCGTTGACATTGATTATTGACTAGTTATTAATAGTAATCAATTACGGGGTC
ATTAGTTCATAGCCCATATATGGAGTTCCGCGTTACATAACTTACGGTAAATGGCCCGCCTGGCTGACCG
CCCAACGACCCCCGCCCATTGACGTCAATAATGACGTATGTTCCCATAGTAACGCCAATAGGGACTTTCC
ATTGACGTCAATGGGTGGAGTATTTACGGTAAACTGCCCACTTGGCAGTACATCAAGTGTATCATATGCC
AAGTACGCCCCCTATTGACGTCAATGACGGTAAATGGCCCGCCTGGCATTATGCCCAGTACATGACCTTA
TGGGACTTTCCTACTTGGCAGTACATCTACGTATTAGTCATCGCTATTACCATGGTGATGCGGTTTTGGC
AGTACATCAATGGGCGTGGATAGCGGTTTGACTCACGGGGATTTCCAAGTCTCCACCCCATTGACGTCAA
TGGGAGTTTGTTTTGGCACCAAAATCAACGGGACTTTCCAAAATGTCGTAACAACTCCGCCCCATTGACG
CAAATGGGCGGTAGGCGTGTACGGTGGGAGGTCTATATAAGCAGAGCTCTCTGGCTAACTAGAGAACCCA
CTGCTTACTGGCTTATCGAAATTAATACGACTCACTATAGGGAGACCCAAGCTGGCTAGCGTTTAAACTT
AAGCTTGGTACCATATTACGGGGTACTCGAGACAAGTTTGTACAAAAAAGTTGGCACCATGGACGGAGCA
GTGATGGAAGGGCCGCTTTTTTTGCAGAGTCAGCGCTTTGGGACCAAGAGGTGGAGGAAGACCTGGGCCG
TGCTCTACCCGGCCAGTCCCCACGGCGTAGCGCGGCTCGAGTTCTTTGACCATAAGGGGTCGAGCTCTGG
GGGTGGCCGAGGGAGCTCGCGCCGCCTGGACTGCAAAGTGATCCGTCTGGCTGAGTGTGTGAGTGTGGCC
CCCGTCACCGTGGAGACCCCCCCTGAGCCCGGCGCCACTGCCTTCCGCCTGGACACTGCTCAGCGCTCGC
ACCTGCTGGCGGCCGACGCGCCGTCCAGTGCAGCCTGGGTGCAGACGCTGTGCCGAAACGCCTTTCCGAA
AGGCAGCTGGACTCTGGCGCCTACCGATAACCCACCTAAGCTTTCTGCCCTGGAGATGCTGGAGAACTCC
TTGTACAGCCCTACCTGGGAAGGATCCCAATTCTGGGTAACGGTGCAGAGGACTGAGGCCGCCGAGCGCT
GTGGCCTGCATGGCTCCTACGTGCTGAGGGTGGAGGCTGAAAGGCTGACTCTCCTGACCGTGGGGGCCCA
GAGTCAGATACTGGAGCCACTCCTGTCCTGGCCCTACACTCTGTTGCGTCGCTATGGCCGGGACAAGGTC
ATGTTCTCTTTCGAGGCCGGCCGCCGCTGCCCCTCAGGCCCTGGAACCTTCACCTTCCAGACGGCACAGG
GAAATGACATCTTCCAGGCAGTTGAGACTGCCATCCACCGGCAGAAGGCCCAGGGAAAGGCCGGACAGGG
GCACGATGTTCTCAGAGCTGACTCCCATGAAGGGGAGGTGGCAGAGGGGAAGTTGCCTTCCCCACCTGGC
CCCCAAGAGCTCCTCGACAGTCCCCCAGCCCTGTATGCTGAGCCCTTAGACTCCCTGCGCATTGCTCCAT
GCCCTTCCCAGGACTCCCTATACTCAGACCCCTTGGACAGCACGTCTGCTCAGGCAGGAGAGGGAGTACA
ACGGAAGAAACCTCTCTATTGGGACTTGTATGAGCATGCGCAGCAGCAGTTGCTGAAGGCCAAGCTGACA
GACCCCAAAGAGGATCCCATCTATGATGAACCTGAGGGCCTGGCCCCAGTCCCTCCCCAGGGCCTTTATG
ATCTGCCTCGGGAGCCCAAGGATGCATGGTGGTGCCAAGCTCGGGTGAAGGAGGAGGGCTATGAGCTCCC
CTACAACCCTGCCACTGATGACTACGCTGTGCCACCCCCTCGGAGCACAAAGCCCCTCCTTGCTCCCAAG
CCCCAGGGCCCAGCCTTCCCTGAACCTGGTACTGCAACTGGCAGTGGCATCAAAAGCCACAACTCAGCCC
TGTACAGCCAGGTCCAGAAGAGCGGGGCCTCAGGGAGCTGGGACTGTGGGCTCTCTAGAGTAGGGACTGA
CAAGACTGGGGTCAAGTCAGAGGGCTCTACCTTGCCAACTTTCTTGTACAAAGTGGTCATCGATGGTGGC
GGTGGCTCTATGGTGAGCAAGGGCGAGGCAGTGATCAAGGAGTTCATGCGGTTCAAGGTGCACATGGAGG
GCTCCATGAACGGCCACGAGTTCGAGATCGAGGGCGAGGGCGAGGGCCGCCCCTACGAGGGCACCCAGAC
CGCCAAGCTGAAGGTGACCAAGGGTGGCCCCCTGCCCTTCTCCTGGGACATCCTGTCCCCTCAGTTCATG
TACGGCTCCAGGGCCTTCACCAAGCACCCCGCCGACATCCCCGACTACTATAAGCAGTCCTTCCCCGAGG
GCTTCAAGTGGGAGCGCGTGATGAACTTCGAGGACGGCGGCGCCGTGACCGTGACCCAGGACACCTCCCT
GGAGGACGGCACCCTGATCTACAAGGTGAAGCTCCGCGGCACCAACTTCCCTCCTGACGGCCCCGTAATG
CAGAAGAAGACAATGGGCTGGGAAGCGTCCACCGAGCGGTTGTACCCCGAGGACGGCGTGCTGAAGGGCG
ACATTAAGATGGCCCTGCGCCTGAAGGACGGCGGCCGCTACCTGGCGGACTTCAAGACCACCTACAAGGC
CAAGAAGCCCGTGCAGATGCCCGGCGCCTACAACGTCGACCGCAAGTTGGACATCACCTCCCACAACGAG
GACTACACCGTGGTGGAACAGTACGAACGCTCCGAGGGCCGCCACTCCACCGGCGGCATGGACGAGCTGT
ACAAGTAATCTAGAGGGCCCGTTTAAACCCGCTGATCAGCCTCGACTGTGCCTTCTAGTTGCCAGCCATC
TGTTGTTTGCCCCTCCCCCGTGCCTTCCTTGACCCTGGAAGGTGCCACTCCCACTGTCCTTTCCTAATAA
AATGAGGAAATTGCATCGCATTGTCTGAGTAGGTGTCATTCTATTCTGGGGGGTGGGGTGGGGCAGGACA
GCAAGGGGGAGGATTGGGAAGACAATAGCAGGCATGCTGGGGATGCGGTGGGCTCTATGGCTTCTGAGGC
GGAAAGAACCAGCTGCATTAATGAATCGGCCAACGCGCGGGGAGAGGCGGTTTGCGTATTGGGCGCTCTT
CCGCTTCCTCGCTCACTGACTCGCTGCGCTCGGTCGTTCGGCTGCGGCGAGCGGTATCAGCTCACTCAAA
GGCGGTAATACGGTTATCCACAGAATCAGGGGATAACGCAGGAAAGAACATGTGAGCAAAAGGCCAGCAA
AAGGCCAGGAACCGTAAAAAGGCCGCGTTGCTGGCGTTTTTCCATAGGCTCCGCCCCCCTGACGAGCATC
ACAAAAATCGACGCTCAAGTCAGAGGTGGCGAAACCCGACAGGACTATAAAGATACCAGGCGTTTCCCCC
TGGAAGCTCCCTCGTGCGCTCTCCTGTTCCGACCCTGCCGCTTACCGGATACCTGTCCGCCTTTCTCCCT
TCGGGAAGCGTGGCGCTTTCTCATAGCTCACGCTGTAGGTATCTCAGTTCGGTGTAGGTCGTTCGCTCCA
AGCTGGGCTGTGTGCACGAACCCCCCGTTCAGCCCGACCGCTGCGCCTTATCCGGTAACTATCGTCTTGA
GTCCAACCCGGTAAGACACGACTTATCGCCACTGGCAGCAGCCACTGGTAACAGGATTAGCAGAGCGAGG
TATGTAGGCGGTGCTACAGAGTTCTTGAAGTGGTGGCCTAACTACGGCTACACTAGAAGAACAGTATTTG
GTATCTGCGCTCTGCTGAAGCCAGTTACCTTCGGAAAAAGAGTTGGTAGCTCTTGATCCGGCAAACAAAC
CACCGCTGGTAGCGGTGGTTTTTTTGTTTGCAAGCAGCAGATTACGCGCAGAAAAAAAGGATCTCAAGAA
GATCCTTTGATCTTTTCTACGGGGTCTGACGCTCAGTGGAACGAAAACTCACGTTAAGGGATTTTGGTCA
TGAGATTATCAAAAAGGATCTTCACCTAGATCCTTTTAAATTAAAAATGAAGTTTTAAATCAATCTAAAG
TATATATGAGTAAACTTGGTCTGACAGTTACCAATGCTTAATCAGTGAGGCACCTATCTCAGCGATCTGT
CTATTTCGTTCATCCATAGTTGCCTGACTCCCCGTCGTGTAGATAACTACGATACGGGAGGGCTTACCAT
CTGGCCCCAGTGCTGCAATGATACCGCGAGACCCACGCTCACCGGCTCCAGATTTATCAGCAATAAACCA
GCCAGCCGGAAGGGCCGAGCGCAGAAGTGGTCCTGCAACTTTATCCGCCTCCATCCAGTCTATTAATTGT
TGCCGGGAAGCTAGAGTAAGTAGTTCGCCAGTTAATAGTTTGCGCAACGTTGTTGCCATTGCTACAGGCA
TCGTGGTGTCACGCTCGTCGTTTGGTATGGCTTCATTCAGCTCCGGTTCCCAACGATCAAGGCGAGTTAC
ATGATCCCCCATGTTGTGCAAAAAAGCGGTTAGCTCCTTCGGTCCTCCGATCGTTGTCAGAAGTAAGTTG
GCCGCAGTGTTATCACTCATGGTTATGGCAGCACTGCATAATTCTCTTACTGTCATGCCATCCGTAAGAT
GCTTTTCTGTGACTGGTGAGTACTCAACCAAGTCATTCTGAGAATAGTGTATGCGGCGACCGAGTTGCTC
TTGCCCGGCGTCAATACGGGATAATACCGCGCCACATAGCAGAACTTTAAAAGTGCTCATCATTGGAAAA
CGTTCTTCGGGGCGAAAACTCTCAAGGATCTTACCGCTGTTGAGATCCAGTTCGATGTAACCCACTCGTG
CACCCAACTGATCTTCAGCATCTTTTACTTTCACCAGCGTTTCTGGGTGAGCAAAAACAGGAAGGCAAAA
TGCCGCAAAAAAGGGAATAAGGGCGACACGGAAATGTTGAATACTCATACTCTTCCTTTTTCAATATTAT
TGAAGCATTTATCAGGGTTATTGTCTCATGAGCGGATACATATTTGAATGTATTTAGAAAAATAAACAAA
TAGGGGTTCCGCGCACATTTCCCCGAAAAGTGCCACCTGACGTC
